Addgene plasmid #215549: P2A-mCherry-EhT backbone
Purpose: (Empty Backbone) An empty backbone for cloning of homology arms; ITR-flanked, EF1alpha-driven expression of hygromycin-NLS-tdTomato
Depositing lab: Kai Wang. Depositing organization: Peking University Health Science Center. Publication: Protocol for scarless genome editing of human pluripotent stem cell based on orthogonal selective reporters. Zhao Y, Pan Z, Hong Z, Sun M, Hong Y, Peng X, Li X, Wang X, Wang K. STAR Protoc. 2024 May 23;5(2):103084. doi: 10.1016/j.xpro.2024.103084. PubMed 38787727.
Backbone
  Vector backbone: pUC19
  Vector type: CRISPR
Growth in bacteria
  Bacterial resistance: Ampicillin, 100 μg/mL
  Growth temperature: 37°C
  Growth strain: DH5alpha
  Copy number: High Copy
Gene/Insert
  Gene/Insert name: None
Terms and licenses: Academic/Nonprofit Terms; Industry Terms: Not Available to Industry
How to cite: P2A-mCherry-EhT backbone was a gift from Kai Wang (Addgene plasmid # 215549 ; http://n2t.net/addgene:215549 ; RRID:Addgene_215549)
