[The description below was written by a language model from this plasmid's Addgene catalogue record and pLannotate feature annotations shown in this document.]
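Description:
P2A-mCherry-EhT backbone is an empty donor-template backbone built on pUC19 and catalogued as a CRISPR-type vector, intended to receive homology arms for knock-in genome editing. It is propagated in E. coli as a high-copy plasmid through the ColE1/pUC origin and selected with ampicillin via the β-lactamase gene and its native promoter. No insert is recorded. The user supplies the locus-specific homology arms.

The payload has two parts. The first is a promoterless P2A-mCherry module. Once placed in frame behind an endogenous coding sequence, the 2A peptide would let mCherry be produced as a separate polypeptide, reporting expression of the targeted gene. The second is the "EhT" selection cassette, in which the EF-1α core promoter with intron A sequence drives the hygromycin phosphotransferase gene (hph), followed by two SV40 nuclear localization signals and tdTomato. This gives both drug selection and a nuclear red fluorescent marker, and a bGH polyadenylation signal lies just downstream across the plasmid's circular junction. The feature table does not show what links hph to NLS-tdTomato, so it is unclear whether they form a fusion or are separated by a cleavage element.

The catalogue entry describes the cassette as ITR-flanked, which suggests transposase-mediated excision of the selection cassette after targeting. However, the automated annotation does not detect the ITRs, and the record does not name the transposon system. A short attB4-like match upstream of the EF-1α promoter is also annotated. The associated publication concerns scarless genome editing of human pluripotent stem cells using orthogonal selective reporters. This fits a workflow of selecting integrants and then removing the cassette.
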