Features (pLannotate 1.2.2; 14 found; start..end, strand, type, name):
     37..261     +  polyA_signal   bGH poly(A) signal: bovine growth hormone polyadenylation signal
    593..1181    -  rep_origin     ori: high-copy-number ColE1/pMB1/pBR322/pUC origin of replication
   1352..2212    -  CDS            AmpR: β-lactamase; bla; confers resistance to ampicillin, carbenicillin, and related antibiotics
   2213..2317    -  promoter       AmpR promoter: bla
   2439..2488    +  CDS            P2A (fragment): 2A peptide from porcine teschovirus-1 polyprotein Eukaryotic ribosomes fail to insert a peptide bond between the Gly and Pro residues, yielding separate polypeptides.
   2493..3200    +  CDS            mCherry: mCherry is a basic (constitutively fluorescent) red fluorescent protein published in 2004, derived from Discosoma sp.. It is reported to be a very rapidly-maturing monomer with low acid sensitivity.
   3519..3539    +  protein_bind   attB4: mutant version of attB; core recombination site for the Gateway® BP reaction BP Clonase™
   3559..3770    +  promoter       EF-1α core promoter: core promoter for human elongation factor EF-1α
   3771..3880    +  intron         EF-1α intron A (fragment): intron upstream of the start codon of human EF-1α
   4506..4709    +  intron         EF-1α intron A: truncated intron upstream of the start codon of human EF-1α
   4731..5753    +  CDS            hph: KHYB_ECOLX - Experimental evidence at protein level: Swiss-Prot protein existence level 1. The aminoglycoside phosphotransferases achieve inactivation of their antibiotic substrates by phosphorylation. Only phosphorylates hygromycin and closely related compounds such as demethyl analogs and destomycin. From Escherichia coli.
   5826..5846    +  CDS            SV40 NLS: nuclear localization signal of SV40 (simian virus 40) large T antigen
   5856..5876    +  CDS            SV40 NLS: nuclear localization signal of SV40 (simian virus 40) large T antigen
   5883..7312    +  CDS            tdTomato (fragment): tandem dimeric (pseudo-monomeric) derivative of DsRed (Shaner et al., 2004) mammalian codon-optimized
>Addgene plasmid #215549 | P2A-mCherry-EhT backbone | addgene full sequence | sequence record 425300 | Addgene NGS Result
CTAGAGGGCCCGTTTAAACCCGCTGATCAGCCTCGACTGTGCCTTCTAGTTGCCAGCCATCTGTTGTTTG
CCCCTCCCCCGTGCCTTCCTTGACCCTGGAAGGTGCCACTCCCACTGTCCTTTCCTAATAAAATGAGGAA
ATTGCATCGCATTGTCTGAGTAGGTGTCATTCTATTCTGGGGGGTGGGGTGGGGCAGGACAGCAAGGGGG
AGGATTGGGAAGACAATAGCAGGCATGCTGGGGATGCGGTGGGCTCTATGGGCGGCCCTGTCCCTCATAA
AAGTTTTGTTACTTTATAGAAGAAATTTTGAGTTTTTGTTTTTTTTAATAAATAAATAAACATAAATAAA
TTGTTTGTTGAATTTATTATTAGTATGTAAGTGTAAATATAATAAAACTTAATATCTATTCAAATTAATA
AATAAACCTCGATATACAGACCGATAAAACACATGCGTCAATTTTACACATGATTATCTTTAACGTACGT
CACAATATGATTATCTTTCTAGGGTTAACTCTCTCTGAATTCCATGTGAGCAAAAGGCCAGCAAAAGGCC
AGGAACCGTAAAAAGGCCGCGTTGCTGGCGTTTTTCCATAGGCTCCGCCCCCCTGACGAGCATCACAAAA
ATCGACGCTCAAGTCAGAGGTGGCGAAACCCGACAGGACTATAAAGATACCAGGCGTTTCCCCCTGGAAG
CTCCCTCGTGCGCTCTCCTGTTCCGACCCTGCCGCTTACCGGATACCTGTCCGCCTTTCTCCCTTCGGGA
AGCGTGGCGCTTTCTCATAGCTCACGCTGTAGGTATCTCAGTTCGGTGTAGGTCGTTCGCTCCAAGCTGG
GCTGTGTGCACGAACCCCCCGTTCAGCCCGACCGCTGCGCCTTATCCGGTAACTATCGTCTTGAGTCCAA
CCCGGTAAGACACGACTTATCGCCACTGGCAGCAGCCACTGGTAACAGGATTAGCAGAGCGAGGTATGTA
GGCGGTGCTACAGAGTTCTTGAAGTGGTGGCCTAACTACGGCTACACTAGAAGAACAGTATTTGGTATCT
GCGCTCTGCTGAAGCCAGTTACCTTCGGAAAAAGAGTTGGTAGCTCTTGATCCGGCAAACAAACCACCGC
TGGTAGCGGTGGTTTTTTTGTTTGCAAGCAGCAGATTACGCGCAGAAAAAAAGGATCTCAAGAAGATCCT
TTGATCTTTTCTACGGGGTCTGACGCTCAGTGGAACGAAAACTCACGTTAAGGGATTTTGGTCATGAGAT
TATCAAAAAGGATCTTCACCTAGATCCTTTTAAATTAAAAATGAAGTTTTAAATCAATCTAAAGTATATA
TGAGTAAACTTGGTCTGACAGTTACCAATGCTTAATCAGTGAGGCACCTATCTCAGCGATCTGTCTATTT
CGTTCATCCATAGTTGCCTGACTCCCCGTCGTGTAGATAACTACGATACGGGAGGGCTTACCATCTGGCC
CCAGTGCTGCAATGATACCGCGAGACCCACGCTCACCGGCTCCAGATTTATCAGCAATAAACCAGCCAGC
CGGAAGGGCCGAGCGCAGAAGTGGTCCTGCAACTTTATCCGCCTCCATCCAGTCTATTAATTGTTGCCGG
GAAGCTAGAGTAAGTAGTTCGCCAGTTAATAGTTTGCGCAACGTTGTTGCCATTGCTACAGGCATCGTGG
TGTCACGCTCGTCGTTTGGTATGGCTTCATTCAGCTCCGGTTCCCAACGATCAAGGCGAGTTACATGATC
CCCCATGTTGTGCAAAAAAGCGGTTAGCTCCTTCGGTCCTCCGATCGTTGTCAGAAGTAAGTTGGCCGCA
GTGTTATCACTCATGGTTATGGCAGCACTGCATAATTCTCTTACTGTCATGCCATCCGTAAGATGCTTTT
CTGTGACTGGTGAGTACTCAACCAAGTCATTCTGAGAATAGTGTATGCGGCGACCGAGTTGCTCTTGCCC
GGCGTCAATACGGGATAATACCGCGCCACATAGCAGAACTTTAAAAGTGCTCATCATTGGAAAACGTTCT
TCGGGGCGAAAACTCTCAAGGATCTTACCGCTGTTGAGATCCAGTTCGATGTAACCCACTCGTGCACCCA
ACTGATCTTCAGCATCTTTTACTTTCACCAGCGTTTCTGGGTGAGCAAAAACAGGAAGGCAAAATGCCGC
AAAAAAGGGAATAAGGGCGACACGGAAATGTTGAATACTCATACTCTTCCTTTTTCAATATTATTGAAGC
ATTTATCAGGGTTATTGTCTCATGAGCGGATACATATTTGAATGTATTTAGAAAAATAAACAAATAGGGG
TTCCGCGCACATTTCCCCGAAAAGTGCCACCTGACGTCTAAGAAACCATTATTATCATGACATTAACCTA
TAAAAATAGGCGTATCACGAGGCCCTTTCGTCGGCGCGGGTACCGGGGATCCGTCGCGACGAACTTCTCT
CTGTTAAAGCAAGCAGGAGATGTTGAAGAAAACCCCGGGCCTATGGTGAGCAAGGGCGAGGAGGACAACA
TGGCCATCATCAAGGAGTTCATGCGCTTCAAGGTGCACATGGAGGGCTCCGTGAACGGCCACGAGTTCGA
GATCGAGGGCGAGGGCGAGGGCCGCCCCTACGAGGGCACCCAGACCGCCAAGCTGAAGGTGACCAAGGGC
GGCCCCCTGCCCTTCGCCTGGGACATCCTGTCCCCTCAGTTCATGTACGGCTCCAAGGCCTACGTGAAGC
ACCCCGCCGACATCCCCGACTACTTGAAGCTGTCCTTCCCCGAGGGCTTCAAGTGGGAGCGCGTGATGAA
CTTCGAGGACGGCGGCGTGGTGACCGTGACCCAGGACTCCTCCCTGCAGGACGGCGAGTTCATCTACAAG
GTGAAGCTGCGCGGCACCAACTTCCCCTCCGACGGCCCCGTAATGCAGAAGAAGACCATGGGCTGGGAGG
CCTCCTCCGAGCGGATGTACCCCGAGGACGGCGCCCTGAAGGGCGAGATCAAGCAGAGGCTGAAGCTGAA
GGACGGCGGCCACTACGACGCCGAGGTCAAGACCACCTACAAGGCCAAGAAGCCCGTGCAGCTGCCCGGC
GCCTACAACGTCAACATCAAGCTGGACATCACCTCCCACAACGAGGACTACACCATCGTGGAACAGTACG
AGCGCGCCGAGGGCCGCCACTCCACCGGCGGCATGGACGAGCTGTACAAGTAATTAACCCTAGAAAGATA
GTCTGCGTAAAATTGACGCATGCATTCTTGAAATATTGCTCTCTCTTTCTAAATAGCGCGAATCCGTCGC
TGTGCATTTAGGACATCTCAGTCGCCGCTTGGAGCTCCCGTGAGGCGTGCTTGTCAATGCGGTAAGTGTC
ACTGATTTTGAACTATAACGACCGCGTGAGTCAAAATGACGCATGATTATCTTTTACGTGACTTTTAAGA
TTTAACTCATACGATAATTATATTGTTATTTCATGTTCTACTTACGTGATAACTTATTATATATATATTT
TCTTGTTATAGATATCATCAACTTTGTATAGAAAAGTTGGGCTCCGGTGCCCGTCAGTGGGCAGAGCGCA
CATCGCCCACAGTCCCCGAGAAGTTGGGGGGAGGGGTCGGCAATTGAACCGGTGCCTAGAGAAGGTGGCG
CGGGGTAAACTGGGAAAGTGATGTCGTGTACTGGCTCCGCCTTTTTCCCGAGGGTGGGGGAGAACCGTAT
ATAAGTGCAGTAGTCGCCGTGAACGTTCTTTTTCGCAACGGGTTTGCCGCCAGAACACAGGTAAGTGCCG
TGTGTGGTTCCCGCGGGCCTGGCCTCTTTACGGGTTATGGCCCTTGCGTGCCTTGAATTACTTCCACCTG
GCTGCAGTACGTGATTCTTGATCCCGAGCTTCGGGTTGGAAGTGGGTGGGAGAGTTCGAGGCCTTGCGCT
TAAGGAGCCCCTTCGCCTCGTGCTTGAGTTGAGGCCTGGCCTGGGCGCTGGGGCCGCCGCGTGCGAATCT
GGTGGCACCTTCGCGCCTGTCTCGCTGCTTTCGATAAGTCTCTAGCCATTTAAAATTTTTGATGACCTGC
TGCGACGCTTTTTTTCTGGCAAGATAGTCTTGTAAATGCGGGCCAAGATCTGCACACTGGTATTTCGGTT
TTTGGGGCCGCGGGCGGCGACGGGGCCCGTGCGTCCCAGCGCACATGTTCGGCGAGGCGGGGCCTGCGAG
CGCGGCCACCGAGAATCGGACGGGGGTAGTCTCAAGCTGGCCGGCCTGCTCTGGTGCCTGGTCTCGCGCC
GCCGTGTATCGCCCCGCCCTGGGCGGCAAGGCTGGCCCGGTCGGCACCAGTTGCGTGAGCGGAAAGATGG
CCGCTTCCCGGCCCTGCTGCAGGGAGCTCAAAATGGAGGACGCGGCGCTCGGGAGAGCGGGCGGGTGAGT
CACCCACACAAAGGAAAAGGGCCTTTCCGTCCTCAGCCGTCGCTTCATGTGACTCCACGGAGTACCGGGC
GCCGTCCAGGCACCTCGATTAGTTCTCGAGCTTTTGGAGTACGTCGTCTTTAGGTTGGGGGGAGGGGTTT
TATGCGATGGAGTTTCCCCACACTGAGTGGGTGGAGACTGAAGTTAGGCCAGCTTGGCACTTGATGTAAT
TCTCCTTGGAATTTGCCCTTTTTGAGTTTGGATCTTGGTTCATTCTCAAGCCTCAGACAGTGGTTCAAAG
TTTTTTTCTTCCATTTCAGGTGTCGTGAAAGCTTGCCACCATGAAAAAGCCTGAACTCACCGCGACGTCT
GTCGAGAAGTTTCTGATCGAAAAGTTCGACAGCGTCTCCGACCTGATGCAGCTCTCGGAGGGCGAAGAAT
CTCGTGCTTTCAGCTTCGATGTAGGAGGGCGTGGATATGTCCTGCGGGTAAATAGCTGCGCCGATGGTTT
CTACAAAGATCGTTATGTTTATCGGCACTTTGCATCGGCCGCGCTCCCGATTCCGGAAGTGCTTGACATT
GGGGAATTCAGCGAGAGCCTGACCTATTGCATCTCCCGCCGTGCACAGGGTGTCACGTTGCAAGACCTGC
CTGAAACCGAACTGCCCGCTGTTCTGCAGCCGGTCGCGGAGGCCATGGATGCGATCGCTGCGGCCGATCT
TAGCCAGACGAGCGGGTTCGGCCCATTCGGACCGCAAGGAATCGGTCAATACACTACATGGCGTGATTTC
ATATGCGCGATTGCTGATCCCCATGTGTATCACTGGCAAACTGTGATGGACGACACCGTCAGTGCGTCCG
TCGCGCAGGCTCTCGATGAGCTGATGCTTTGGGCCGAGGACTGCCCCGAAGTCCGGCACCTCGTGCACGC
GGATTTCGGCTCCAACAATGTCCTGACGGACAATGGCCGCATAACAGCGGTCATTGACTGGAGCGAGGCG
ATGTTCGGGGATTCCCAATACGAGGTCGCCAACATCTTCTTCTGGAGGCCGTGGTTGGCTTGTATGGAGC
AGCAGACGCGCTACTTCGAGCGGAGGCATCCGGAGCTTGCAGGATCGCCGCGGCTCCGGGCGTATATGCT
CCGCATTGGTCTTGACCAACTCTATCAGAGCTTGGTTGACGGCAATTTCGATGATGCAGCTTGGGCGCAG
GGTCGATGCGACGCAATCGTCCGATCCGGAGCCGGGACTGTCGGGCGTACACAAATCGCCCGCAGAAGCG
CGGCCGTCTGGACCGATGGCTGTGTAGAAGTACTCGCCGATAGTGGAAACCGACGCCCCAGCACTCGTCC
GAGGGCAAAGGAAGCTAGCGCGACGAATTTTAGTCTACTGAAACAAGCGGGAGACGTGGAGGAAAACCCT
GGACCTATCGATGGTCCAAAAAAGAAGAGAAAGGTATTCGATGGTCCAAAAAAGAAGAGAAAGGTATTCG
ATATGGTGAGCAAGGGCGAGGAGGTCATCAAAGAGTTCATGCGCTTCAAGGTGCGCATGGAGGGCTCCAT
GAACGGCCACGAGTTCGAGATCGAGGGCGAGGGCGAGGGCCGCCCCTACGAGGGCACCCAGACCGCCAAG
CTGAAGGTGACCAAGGGCGGCCCCCTGCCCTTCGCCTGGGACATCCTGTCCCCCCAGTTCATGTACGGCT
CCAAGGCGTACGTGAAGCACCCCGCCGACATCCCCGATTACAAGAAGCTGTCCTTCCCCGAGGGCTTCAA
GTGGGAGCGCGTGATGAACTTCGAGGACGGCGGTCTGGTGACCGTGACCCAGGACTCCTCCCTGCAGGAC
GGCACGCTGATCTACAAGGTGAAGATGCGCGGCACCAACTTCCCCCCCGACGGCCCCGTAATGCAGAAGA
AGACCATGGGCTGGGAGGCCTCCACCGAGCGCCTGTACCCCCGCGACGGCGTGCTGAAGGGCGAGATCCA
CCAGGCCCTGAAGCTGAAGGACGGCGGCCACTACCTGGTGGAGTTCAAGACCATCTACATGGCCAAGAAG
CCCGTGCAACTGCCCGGCTACTACTACGTGGACACCAAGCTGGACATCACCTCCCACAACGAGGACTACA
CCATCGTGGAACAGTACGAGCGCTCCGAGGGCCGCCACCACCTGTTCCTGGGGCATGGCACCGGCAGCAC
CGGCAGCGGCAGCTCCGGCACCGCCTCCTCCGAGGACAACAACATGGCCGTCATCAAAGAGTTCATGCGC
TTCAAGGTGCGCATGGAGGGCTCCATGAACGGCCACGAGTTCGAGATCGAGGGCGAGGGCGAGGGCCGCC
CCTACGAGGGCACCCAGACCGCCAAGCTGAAGGTGACCAAGGGCGGCCCCCTGCCCTTCGCCTGGGACAT
CCTGTCCCCCCAGTTCATGTACGGCTCCAAGGCGTACGTGAAGCACCCCGCCGACATCCCCGATTACAAG
AAGCTGTCCTTCCCCGAGGGCTTCAAGTGGGAGCGCGTGATGAACTTCGAGGACGGCGGTCTGGTGACCG
TGACCCAGGACTCCTCCCTGCAGGACGGCACGCTGATCTACAAGGTGAAGATGCGCGGCACCAACTTCCC
CCCCGACGGCCCCGTAATGCAGAAGAAGACCATGGGCTGGGAGGCCTCCACCGAGCGCCTGTACCCCCGC
GACGGCGTGCTGAAGGGCGAGATCCACCAGGCCCTGAAGCTGAAGGACGGCGGCCGCTACCTGGTGGAGT
TCAAGACCATCTACATGGCCAAGAAGCCCGTGCAACTGCCCGGCTACTACTACGTGGACACCAAGCTGGA
CATCACCTCCCACAACGAGGACTACACCATCGTGGAACAGTACGAGCGCTCCGAGGGCCGCCACCACCTG
TTCCTGTACGGCATGGACGAGCTGTACAAGTAAT
